Addgene plasmid #139457: LentiGuide-Puro-NCOA7g1 (BB22)
Purpose: Lentiviral vector with gRNA targeting human NCOA7 short isoform; includes puromycin selectable marker
Depositing lab: Caroline Goujon. Depositing organization: CNRS, Delegation Occitanie Est. Publication: The interferon-inducible isoform of NCOA7 inhibits endosome-mediated viral entry. Doyle T, Moncorge O, Bonaventure B, Pollpeter D, Lussignol M, Tauziet M, Apolonia L, Catanese MT, Goujon C, Malim MH. Nat Microbiol. 2018 Dec;3(12):1369-1376. doi: 10.1038/s41564-018-0273-9. Epub 2018 Nov 26. PubMed 30478388.
Backbone
  Vector backbone: LentiGuide-Puro
  Backbone manufacturer: Feng Zhang (Addgene plasmid # 52963)
  Vector type: Mammalian Expression, Lentiviral
  Selectable markers: Puromycin
Growth in bacteria
  Bacterial resistance: Ampicillin, 100 μg/mL
  Growth temperature: 37°C
  Growth strain: NEB Stable
  Copy number: High Copy
Gene/Insert
  Gene/Insert name: NCOA7 short isoform-targeting sgRNA inserted; resistance gene: puroR
  gRNA/shRNA sequence: g1-NCOA7 5′-ggatgtccaagggtaatctt,
  Species: Synthetic
  Entrez Gene: NCOA7 (a.k.a. ERAP140, ESNA1, NCOA7-AS, Nbla00052, Nbla10993, TLDC4, dJ187J11.3)
  Promoter: EF-1a / U6
  Cloning method: Restriction Enzyme; 5′ cloning site BsmBI (unknown if destroyed); 3′ cloning site BsmBI (unknown if destroyed)
Resource information
  A portion of this plasmid was derived from a plasmid made by: Feng Zhang (Addgene plasmid # 52963)
Terms and licenses: Academic/Nonprofit Terms; Industry Terms: Not Available to Industry
How to cite: LentiGuide-Puro-NCOA7g1 (BB22) was a gift from Caroline Goujon (Addgene plasmid # 139457 ; http://n2t.net/addgene:139457 ; RRID:Addgene_139457)
