[The description below was written by a language model from this plasmid's Addgene catalogue record and pLannotate feature annotations shown in this document.]
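Description:
LentiGuide-Puro-NCOA7g1 (BB22) is a lentiviral CRISPR guide-expression plasmid built on the LentiGuide-Puro backbone. It carries a single synthetic sgRNA directed against the short isoform of human NCOA7, the form described as interferon-inducible in the associated publication. It is propagated in E. coli as a high-copy plasmid through a ColE1/pUC-type origin with ampicillin selection (AmpR). The backbone also retains an f1 origin, an SV40 origin and remnants of lac, T7 and T3 cloning-vector elements.

The transfer cassette has a third-generation, self-inactivating layout. An RSV promoter fused to a truncated HIV-1 5' LTR drives production of the genomic RNA in packaging cells. This is followed by the Ψ packaging signal with a gag fragment, the RRE for Rev-dependent nuclear export, a cPPT/CTS, and a ΔU3 3' LTR that disables LTR promoter activity after integration.

Within this frame, a human U6 RNA polymerase III promoter transcribes the NCOA7 spacer, which was cloned via BsmBI sites, fused to the Streptococcus pyogenes Cas9 gRNA scaffold. Downstream, the EF-1α core promoter with its intron A expresses puromycin N-acetyltransferase, and a WPRE boosts transcript stability and expression.

No Cas9 coding sequence is annotated, so the nuclease has to be supplied separately, for example from Cas9-expressing target cells. The record supports its use for producing lentiviral particles, transducing mammalian cells, selecting them with puromycin, and disrupting the NCOA7 short isoform. The associated publication studied this isoform's role in inhibiting endosome-mediated viral entry.
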