Features (pLannotate 1.2.2; 29 found; start..end, strand, type, name):
     14..80      +  CDS            small t antigen (fragment): SV40 (simian virus 40) small t antigen
    106..317     +  promoter       EF-1α core promoter: core promoter for human elongation factor EF-1α
    318..1256    +  intron         EF-1α intron A: intron upstream of the start codon of human EF-1α
   1278..1877    +  CDS            PuroR (fragment): puromycin N-acetyltransferase; pac from Streptomyces; confers resistance to puromycin
   1893..2481    +  misc_feature   WPRE: woodchuck hepatitis virus posttranscriptional regulatory element
   2532..2551    +  misc_feature   cPPT/CTS (fragment): central polypurine tract and central termination sequence of HIV-1
   2553..2786    +  LTR            3' LTR (ΔU3): self-inactivating 3' long terminal repeat (LTR) from HIV-1
   2864..2985    +  polyA_signal   SV40 poly(A) signal: SV40 polyadenylation signal
   3025..3160    +  rep_origin     SV40 ori: SV40 origin of replication
   3181..3199    -  promoter       T7 promoter: promoter for bacteriophage T7 RNA polymerase
   3207..3362    +  CDS            lacZα (fragment): LacZα fragment of β-galactosidase; lacZ fragment
   3367..3795    +  rep_origin     f1 ori (sequence partly withheld): f1 bacteriophage origin of replication; arrow indicates direction of (+) strand synthesis
   3848..3952    +  promoter       AmpR promoter: bla
   3953..4813    +  CDS            AmpR: β-lactamase; bla; confers resistance to ampicillin, carbenicillin, and related antibiotics
   4984..5572    +  rep_origin     ori: high-copy-number ColE1/pMB1/pBR322/pUC origin of replication
   5755..5847    +  CDS            lacI (fragment): lac repressor; lacI; The lac repressor binds to the lac operator to inhibit transcription in E. coli. This inhibition can be relieved by adding lactose or isopropyl-β-D-thiogalactopyranoside (IPTG).
   5860..5881    +  protein_bind   CAP binding site: CAP binding activates transcription in the presence of cAMP. E. coli catabolite activator protein
   5896..5926    +  promoter       lac promoter: promoter for the E. coli lac operon
   5934..5950    +  protein_bind   lac operator: The lac repressor binds to the lac operator to inhibit transcription in E. coli. This inhibition can be relieved by adding lactose or isopropyl-β-D-thiogalactopyranoside (IPTG). lac repressor encoded by lacI
   5995..6013    +  promoter       T3 promoter: promoter for bacteriophage T3 RNA polymerase
   6041..6267    +  promoter       RSV promoter: Rous sarcoma virus enhancer/promoter
   6268..6448    +  LTR            5' LTR (truncated): truncated 5' long terminal repeat (LTR) from HIV-1
   6495..6620    +  misc_feature   HIV-1 Ψ: packaging signal of human immunodeficiency virus type 1
   6604..6967    +  CDS            HIV-1 gag (fragment): gag protein from human immunodeficiency virus 1; gag
   7113..7346    +  misc_feature   RRE: The Rev response element (RRE) of HIV-1 allows for Rev-dependent mRNA export from the nucleus to the cytoplasm.
   7723..7749    +  CDS            Rev (fragment): human immunodeficiency virus 1 (HIV-1) Rev protein; rev; enhances nuclear export of unspliced and incompletely spliced viral mRNAs
   7753..7993    +  promoter       U6 promoter: RNA polymerase III promoter for human U6 snRNA
   8023..8098    +  misc_RNA       gRNA scaffold: guide RNA scaffold for the Streptococcus pyogenes CRISPR/Cas9 system
   8154..8271    +  misc_feature   cPPT/CTS: central polypurine tract and central termination sequence of HIV-1
>Addgene plasmid #139457 | LentiGuide-Puro-NCOA7g1 (BB22) | addgene full sequence | sequence record 308472 | Addgene NGS Result
CCCGGGTGCAAAGATGGATAAAGTTTTAAACAGAGAGGAATCTTTGCAGCTAATGGACCTTCTAGGTCTT
GAAAGGAGTGGGAATTGGCTCCGGTGCCCGTCAGTGGGCAGAGCGCACATCGCCCACAGTCCCCGAGAAG
TTGGGGGGAGGGGTCGGCAATTGATCCGGTGCCTAGAGAAGGTGGCGCGGGGTAAACTGGGAAAGTGATG
TCGTGTACTGGCTCCGCCTTTTTCCCGAGGGTGGGGGAGAACCGTATATAAGTGCAGTAGTCGCCGTGAA
CGTTCTTTTTCGCAACGGGTTTGCCGCCAGAACACAGGTAAGTGCCGTGTGTGGTTCCCGCGGGCCTGGC
CTCTTTACGGGTTATGGCCCTTGCGTGCCTTGAATTACTTCCACCTGGCTGCAGTACGTGATTCTTGATC
CCGAGCTTCGGGTTGGAAGTGGGTGGGAGAGTTCGAGGCCTTGCGCTTAAGGAGCCCCTTCGCCTCGTGC
TTGAGTTGAGGCCTGGCCTGGGCGCTGGGGCCGCCGCGTGCGAATCTGGTGGCACCTTCGCGCCTGTCTC
GCTGCTTTCGATAAGTCTCTAGCCATTTAAAATTTTTGATGACCTGCTGCGACGCTTTTTTTCTGGCAAG
ATAGTCTTGTAAATGCGGGCCAAGATCTGCACACTGGTATTTCGGTTTTTGGGGCCGCGGGCGGCGACGG
GGCCCGTGCGTCCCAGCGCACATGTTCGGCGAGGCGGGGCCTGCGAGCGCGGCCACCGAGAATCGGACGG
GGGTAGTCTCAAGCTGGCCGGCCTGCTCTGGTGCCTGGCCTCGCGCCGCCGTGTATCGCCCCGCCCTGGG
CGGCAAGGCTGGCCCGGTCGGCACCAGTTGCGTGAGCGGAAAGATGGCCGCTTCCCGGCCCTGCTGCAGG
GAGCTCAAAATGGAGGACGCGGCGCTCGGGAGAGCGGGCGGGTGAGTCACCCACACAAAGGAAAAGGGCC
TTTCCGTCCTCAGCCGTCGCTTCATGTGACTCCACGGAGTACCGGGCGCCGTCCAGGCACCTCGATTAGT
TCTCGAGCTTTTGGAGTACGTCGTCTTTAGGTTGGGGGGAGGGGTTTTATGCGATGGAGTTTCCCCACAC
TGAGTGGGTGGAGACTGAAGTTAGGCCAGCTTGGCACTTGATGTAATTCTCCTTGGAATTTGCCCTTTTT
GAGTTTGGATCTTGGTTCATTCTCAAGCCTCAGACAGTGGTTCAAAGTTTTTTTCTTCCATTTCAGGTGT
CGTGACGTACGGCCACCATGACCGAGTACAAGCCCACGGTGCGCCTCGCCACCCGCGACGACGTCCCCAG
GGCCGTACGCACCCTCGCCGCCGCGTTCGCCGACTACCCCGCCACGCGCCACACCGTCGATCCGGACCGC
CACATCGAGCGGGTCACCGAGCTGCAAGAACTCTTCCTCACGCGCGTCGGGCTCGACATCGGCAAGGTGT
GGGTCGCGGACGACGGCGCCGCCGTGGCGGTCTGGACCACGCCGGAGAGCGTCGAAGCGGGGGCGGTGTT
CGCCGAGATCGGCCCGCGCATGGCCGAGTTGAGCGGTTCCCGGCTGGCCGCGCAGCAACAGATGGAAGGC
CTCCTGGCGCCGCACCGGCCCAAGGAGCCCGCGTGGTTCCTGGCCACCGTCGGAGTCTCGCCCGACCACC
AGGGCAAGGGTCTGGGCAGCGCCGTCGTGCTCCCCGGAGTGGAGGCGGCCGAGCGCGCCGGGGTGCCCGC
CTTCCTGGAGACCTCCGCGCCCCGCAACCTCCCCTTCTACGAGCGGCTCGGCTTCACCGTCACCGCCGAC
GTCGAGGTGCCCGAAGGACCGCGCACCTGGTGCATGACCCGCAAGCCCGGTGCCTGAACGCGTTAAGTCG
ACAATCAACCTCTGGATTACAAAATTTGTGAAAGATTGACTGGTATTCTTAACTATGTTGCTCCTTTTAC
GCTATGTGGATACGCTGCTTTAATGCCTTTGTATCATGCTATTGCTTCCCGTATGGCTTTCATTTTCTCC
TCCTTGTATAAATCCTGGTTGCTGTCTCTTTATGAGGAGTTGTGGCCCGTTGTCAGGCAACGTGGCGTGG
TGTGCACTGTGTTTGCTGACGCAACCCCCACTGGTTGGGGCATTGCCACCACCTGTCAGCTCCTTTCCGG
GACTTTCGCTTTCCCCCTCCCTATTGCCACGGCGGAACTCATCGCCGCCTGCCTTGCCCGCTGCTGGACA
GGGGCTCGGCTGTTGGGCACTGACAATTCCGTGGTGTTGTCGGGGAAATCATCGTCCTTTCCTTGGCTGC
TCGCCTGTGTTGCCACCTGGATTCTGCGCGGGACGTCCTTCTGCTACGTCCCTTCGGCCCTCAATCCAGC
GGACCTTCCTTCCCGCGGCCTGCTGCCGGCTCTGCGGCCTCTTCCGCGTCTTCGCCTTCGCCCTCAGACG
AGTCGGATCTCCCTTTGGGCCGCCTCCCCGCGTCGACTTTAAGACCAATGACTTACAAGGCAGCTGTAGA
TCTTAGCCACTTTTTAAAAGAAAAGGGGGGACTGGAAGGGCTAATTCACTCCCAACGAAGACAAGATCTG
CTTTTTGCTTGTACTGGGTCTCTCTGGTTAGACCAGATCTGAGCCTGGGAGCTCTCTGGCTAACTAGGGA
ACCCACTGCTTAAGCCTCAATAAAGCTTGCCTTGAGTGCTTCAAGTAGTGTGTGCCCGTCTGTTGTGTGA
CTCTGGTAACTAGAGATCCCTCAGACCCTTTTAGTCAGTGTGGAAAATCTCTAGCAGTACGTATAGTAGT
TCATGTCATCTTATTATTCAGTATTTATAACTTGCAAAGAAATGAATATCAGAGAGTGAGAGGAACTTGT
TTATTGCAGCTTATAATGGTTACAAATAAAGCAATAGCATCACAAATTTCACAAATAAAGCATTTTTTTC
ACTGCATTCTAGTTGTGGTTTGTCCAAACTCATCAATGTATCTTATCATGTCTGGCTCTAGCTATCCCGC
CCCTAACTCCGCCCATCCCGCCCCTAACTCCGCCCAGTTCCGCCCATTCTCCGCCCCATGGCTGACTAAT
TTTTTTTATTTATGCAGAGGCCGAGGCCGCCTCGGCCTCTGAGCTATTCCAGAAGTAGTGAGGAGGCTTT
TTTGGAGGCCTAGGGACGTACCCAATTCGCCCTATAGTGAGTCGTATTACGCGCGCTCACTGGCCGTCGT
TTTACAACGTCGTGACTGGGAAAACCCTGGCGTTACCCAACTTAATCGCCTTGCAGCACATCCCCCTTTC
GCCAGCTGGCGTAATAGCGAAGAGGCCCGCACCGATCGCCCTTCCCAACAGTTGCGCAGCCTGAATGGCG
AATGGG
[124 nt withheld, positions 3367-3490]
C
[91 nt withheld, positions 3492-3582]
A
[49 nt withheld, positions 3584-3632]
CCTTTGACGTTGGAGTCCACGTTCTTT
[37 nt withheld, positions 3660-3696]
ACCCTATCTCGGTCTATTCTTTTGATTTATAAGGGATTTTGCCGATTTCGGCCTATTGGTTAAAAAATGA
GCTGATTTAACAAAAATTTAACGCGAATTTTAACAAAATATTAACGCTTACAATTTAGGTGGCACTTTTC
GGGGAAATGTGCGCGGAACCCCTATTTGTTTATTTTTCTAAATACATTCAAATATGTATCCGCTCATGAG
ACAATAACCCTGATAAATGCTTCAATAATATTGAAAAAGGAAGAGTATGAGTATTCAACATTTCCGTGTC
GCCCTTATTCCCTTTTTTGCGGCATTTTGCCTTCCTGTTTTTGCTCACCCAGAAACGCTGGTGAAAGTAA
AAGATGCTGAAGATCAGTTGGGTGCACGAGTGGGTTACATCGAACTGGATCTCAACAGCGGTAAGATCCT
TGAGAGTTTTCGCCCCGAAGAACGTTTTCCAATGATGAGCACTTTTAAAGTTCTGCTATGTGGCGCGGTA
TTATCCCGTATTGACGCCGGGCAAGAGCAACTCGGTCGCCGCATACACTATTCTCAGAATGACTTGGTTG
AGTACTCACCAGTCACAGAAAAGCATCTTACGGATGGCATGACAGTAAGAGAATTATGCAGTGCTGCCAT
AACCATGAGTGATAACACTGCGGCCAACTTACTTCTGACAACGATCGGAGGACCGAAGGAGCTAACCGCT
TTTTTGCACAACATGGGGGATCATGTAACTCGCCTTGATCGTTGGGAACCGGAGCTGAATGAAGCCATAC
CAAACGACGAGCGTGACACCACGATGCCTGTAGCAATGGCAACAACGTTGCGCAAACTATTAACTGGCGA
ACTACTTACTCTAGCTTCCCGGCAACAATTAATAGACTGGATGGAGGCGGATAAAGTTGCAGGACCACTT
CTGCGCTCGGCCCTTCCGGCTGGCTGGTTTATTGCTGATAAATCTGGAGCCGGTGAGCGTGGGTCTCGCG
GTATCATTGCAGCACTGGGGCCAGATGGTAAGCCCTCCCGTATCGTAGTTATCTACACGACGGGGAGTCA
GGCAACTATGGATGAACGAAATAGACAGATCGCTGAGATAGGTGCCTCACTGATTAAGCATTGGTAACTG
TCAGACCAAGTTTACTCATATATACTTTAGATTGATTTAAAACTTCATTTTTAATTTAAAAGGATCTAGG
TGAAGATCCTTTTTGATAATCTCATGACCAAAATCCCTTAACGTGAGTTTTCGTTCCACTGAGCGTCAGA
CCCCGTAGAAAAGATCAAAGGATCTTCTTGAGATCCTTTTTTTCTGCGCGTAATCTGCTGCTTGCAAACA
AAAAAACCACCGCTACCAGCGGTGGTTTGTTTGCCGGATCAAGAGCTACCAACTCTTTTTCCGAAGGTAA
CTGGCTTCAGCAGAGCGCAGATACCAAATACTGTTCTTCTAGTGTAGCCGTAGTTAGGCCACCACTTCAA
GAACTCTGTAGCACCGCCTACATACCTCGCTCTGCTAATCCTGTTACCAGTGGCTGCTGCCAGTGGCGAT
AAGTCGTGTCTTACCGGGTTGGACTCAAGACGATAGTTACCGGATAAGGCGCAGCGGTCGGGCTGAACGG
GGGGTTCGTGCACACAGCCCAGCTTGGAGCGAACGACCTACACCGAACTGAGATACCTACAGCGTGAGCT
ATGAGAAAGCGCCACGCTTCCCGAAGGGAGAAAGGCGGACAGGTATCCGGTAAGCGGCAGGGTCGGAACA
GGAGAGCGCACGAGGGAGCTTCCAGGGGGAAACGCCTGGTATCTTTATAGTCCTGTCGGGTTTCGCCACC
TCTGACTTGAGCGTCGATTTTTGTGATGCTCGTCAGGGGGGCGGAGCCTATGGAAAAACGCCAGCAACGC
GGCCTTTTTACGGTTCCTGGCCTTTTGCTGGCCTTTTGCTCACATGTTCTTTCCTGCGTTATCCCCTGAT
TCTGTGGATAACCGTATTACCGCCTTTGAGTGAGCTGATACCGCTCGCCGCAGCCGAACGACCGAGCGCA
GCGAGTCAGTGAGCGAGGAAGCGGAAGAGCGCCCAATACGCAAACCGCCTCTCCCCGCGCGTTGGCCGAT
TCATTAATGCAGCTGGCACGACAGGTTTCCCGACTGGAAAGCGGGCAGTGAGCGCAACGCAATTAATGTG
AGTTAGCTCACTCATTAGGCACCCCAGGCTTTACACTTTATGCTTCCGGCTCGTATGTTGTGTGGAATTG
TGAGCGGATAACAATTTCACACAGGAAACAGCTATGACCATGATTACGCCAAGCGCGCAATTAACCCTCA
CTAAAGGGAACAAAAGCTGGAGCTGCAAGCTTAATGTAGTCTTATGCAATACTCTTGTAGTCTTGCAACA
TGGTAACGATGAGTTAGCAACATGCCTTACAAGGAGAGAAAAAGCACCGTGCATGCCGATTGGTGGAAGT
AAGGTGGTACGATCGTGCCTTATTAGGAAGGCAACAGACGGGTCTGACATGGATTGGACGAACCACTGAA
TTGCCGCATTGCAGAGATATTGTATTTAAGTGCCTAGCTCGATACATAAACGGGTCTCTCTGGTTAGACC
AGATCTGAGCCTGGGAGCTCTCTGGCTAACTAGGGAACCCACTGCTTAAGCCTCAATAAAGCTTGCCTTG
AGTGCTTCAAGTAGTGTGTGCCCGTCTGTTGTGTGACTCTGGTAACTAGAGATCCCTCAGACCCTTTTAG
TCAGTGTGGAAAATCTCTAGCAGTGGCGCCCGAACAGGGACTTGAAAGCGAAAGGGAAACCAGAGGAGCT
CTCTCGACGCAGGACTCGGCTTGCTGAAGCGCGCACGGCAAGAGGCGAGGGGCGGCGACTGGTGAGTACG
CCAAAAATTTTGACTAGCGGAGGCTAGAAGGAGAGAGATGGGTGCGAGAGCGTCAGTATTAAGCGGGGGA
GAATTAGATCGCGATGGGAAAAAATTCGGTTAAGGCCAGGGGGAAAGAAAAAATATAAATTAAAACATAT
AGTATGGGCAAGCAGGGAGCTAGAACGATTCGCAGTTAATCCTGGCCTGTTAGAAACATCAGAAGGCTGT
AGACAAATACTGGGACAGCTACAACCATCCCTTCAGACAGGATCAGAAGAACTTAGATCATTATATAATA
CAGTAGCAACCCTCTATTGTGTGCATCAAAGGATAGAGATAAAAGACACCAAGGAAGCTTTAGACAAGAT
AGAGGAAGAGCAAAACAAAAGTAAGACCACCGCACAGCAAGCGGCCGCTGATCTTCAGACCTGGAGGAGG
AGATATGAGGGACAATTGGAGAAGTGAATTATATAAATATAAAGTAGTAAAAATTGAACCATTAGGAGTA
GCACCCACCAAGGCAAAGAGAAGAGTGGTGCAGAGAGAAAAAAGAGCAGTGGGAATAGGAGCTTTGTTCC
TTGGGTTCTTGGGAGCAGCAGGAAGCACTATGGGCGCAGCGTCAATGACGCTGACGGTACAGGCCAGACA
ATTATTGTCTGGTATAGTGCAGCAGCAGAACAATTTGCTGAGGGCTATTGAGGCGCAACAGCATCTGTTG
CAACTCACAGTCTGGGGCATCAAGCAGCTCCAGGCAAGAATCCTGGCTGTGGAAAGATACCTAAAGGATC
AACAGCTCCTGGGGATTTGGGGTTGCTCTGGAAAACTCATTTGCACCACTGCTGTGCCTTGGAATGCTAG
TTGGAGTAATAAATCTCTGGAACAGATTTGGAATCACACGACCTGGATGGAGTGGGACAGAGAAATTAAC
AATTACACAAGCTTAATACACTCCTTAATTGAAGAATCGCAAAACCAGCAAGAAAAGAATGAACAAGAAT
TATTGGAATTAGATAAATGGGCAAGTTTGTGGAATTGGTTTAACATAACAAATTGGCTGTGGTATATAAA
ATTATTCATAATGATAGTAGGAGGCTTGGTAGGTTTAAGAATAGTTTTTGCTGTACTTTCTATAGTGAAT
AGAGTTAGGCAGGGATATTCACCATTATCGTTTCAGACCCACCTCCCAACCCCGAGGGGACCCAGAGAGG
GCCTATTTCCCATGATTCCTTCATATTTGCATATACGATACAAGGCTGTTAGAGAGATAATTAGAATTAA
TTTGACTGTAAACACAAAGATATTAGTACAAAATACGTGACGTAGAAAGTAATAATTTCTTGGGTAGTTT
GCAGTTTTAAAATTATGTTTTAAAATGGACTATCATATGCTTACCGTAACTTGAAAGTATTTCGATTTCT
TGGCTTTATATATCTTGTGGAAAGGACGAAACACCGGGATGTCCAAGGGTAATCTTGTTTTAGAGCTAGA
AATAGCAAGTTAAAATAAGGCTAGTCCGTTATCAACTTGAAAAAGTGGCACCGAGTCGGTGCTTTTTTAA
GCTTGGCGTAACTAGATCTTGAGACAAATGGCAGTATTCATCCACAATTTTAAAAGAAAAGGGGGGATTG
GGGGGTACAGTGCAGGGGAAAGAATAGTAGACATAATAGCAACAGACATACAAACTAAAGAATTACAAAA
ACAAATTACAAAAATTCAAAATTTTCGGGTTTATTACAGGGACAGCAGAGATCCACTTTGGCGCCGGCTC
GAGGGGG
